>Addgene plasmid #231534 | pHAGE2-TetO-Salhel-II-Sox2HMG | addgene full sequence | sequence record 465417 | Addgene NGS Result
TGGAAGGGCTAATTCACTCCCAAAGAAGACAAGATATCCTTGATCTGTGGATCTACCACACACAAGGCTA
CTTCCCTGATTAGCAGAACTACACACCAGGGCCAGGGGTCAGATATCCACTGACCTTTGGATGGTGCTAC
AAGCTAGTACCAGTTGAGCCAGATAAGGTAGAAGAGGCCAATAAAGGAGAGAACACCAGCTTGTTACACC
CTGTGAGCCTGCATGGGATGGATGACCCGGAGAGAGAAGTGTTAGAGTGGAGGTTTGACAGCCGCCTAGC
ATTTCATCACGTGGCCCGAGAGCTGCATCCGGAGTACTTCAAGAACTGCTGATATCGAGCTTGCTACAAG
GGACTTTCCGCTGGGGACTTTCCAGGGAGGCGTGGCCTGGGCGGGACTGGGGAGTGGCGAGCCCTCAGAT
CCTGCATATAAGCAGCTGCTTTTTGCCTGTACTGGGTCTCTCTGGTTAGACCAGATCTGAGCCTGGGAGC
TCTCTGGCTAACTAGGGAACCCACTGCTTAAGCCTCAATAAAGCTTGCCTTGAGTGCTTCAAGTAGTGTG
TGCCCGTCTGTTGTGTGACTCTGGTAACTAGAGATCCCTCAGACCCTTTTAGTCAGTGTGGAAAATCTCT
AGCAGTGGCGCCCGAACAGGGACTTGAAAGCGAAAGGGAAACCAGAGGAGCTCTCTCGACGCAGGACTCG
GCTTGCTGAAGCGCGCACGGCAAGAGGCGAGGGGCGGCGACTGGTGAGTACGCCAAAAATTTTGACTAGC
GGAGGCTAGAAGGAGAGAGATGGGTGCGAGAGCGTCAGTATTAAGCGGGGGAGAATTAGATCGCGATGGG
AAAAAATTCGGTTAAGGCCAGGGGGAAAGAAAAAATATAAATTAAAACATATAGTATGGGCAAGCAGGGA
GCTAGAACGATTCGCAGTTAATCCTGGCCTGTTAGAAACATCAGAAGGCTGTAGACAAATACTGGGACAG
CTACAACCATCCCTTCAGACAGGATCAGAAGAACTTAGATCATTATATAATACAGTAGCAACCCTCTATT
GTGTGCATCAAAGGATAGAGATAAAAGACACCAAGGAAGCTTTAGACAAGATAGAGGAAGAGCAAAACAA
AAGTAAGACCACCGCACAGCAAGCGGCCGGCCGCTGATCTTCAGACCTGGAGGAGGAGATATGAGGGACA
ATTGGAGAAGTGAATTATATAAATATAAAGTAGTAAAAATTGAACCATTAGGAGTAGCACCCACCAAGGC
AAAGAGAAGAGTGGTGCAGAGAGAAAAAAGAGCAGTGGGAATAGGAGCTTTGTTCCTTGGGTTCTTGGGA
GCAGCAGGAAGCACTATGGGCGCAGCGTCAATGACGCTGACGGTACAGGCCAGACAATTATTGTCTGGTA
TAGTGCAGCAGCAGAACAATTTGCTGAGGGCTATTGAGGCGCAACAGCATCTGTTGCAACTCACAGTCTG
GGGCATCAAGCAGCTCCAGGCAAGAATCCTGGCTGTGGAAAGATACCTAAAGGATCAACAGCTCCTGGGG
ATTTGGGGTTGCTCTGGAAAACTCATTTGCACCACTGCTGTGCCTTGGAATGCTAGTTGGAGTAATAAAT
CTCTGGAACAGATTTGGAATCACACGACCTGGATGGAGTGGGACAGAGAAATTAACAATTACACAAGCTT
AATACACTCCTTAATTGAAGAATCGCAAAACCAGCAAGAAAAGAATGAACAAGAATTATTGGAATTAGAT
AAATGGGCAAGTTTGTGGAATTGGTTTAACATAACAAATTGGCTGTGGTATATAAAATTATTCATAATGA
TAGTAGGAGGCTTGGTAGGTTTAAGAATAGTTTTTGCTGTACTTTCTATAGTGAATAGAGTTAGGCAGGG
ATATTCACCATTATCGTTTCAGACCCACCTCCCAACCCCGAGGGGACCCGACAGGCCCGAAGGAATAGAA
GAAGAAGGTGGAGAGAGAGACAGAGACAGATCCATTCGATTAGTGAACGGATCTCGACGGTATCGCCGAA
TTCACAAATGGCAGTATTCATCCACAATTTTAAAAGAAAAGGGGGGATTGGGGGGTACAGTGCAGGGGAA
AGAATAGTAGACATAATAGCAACAGACATACAAACTAAAGAATTACAAAAACAAATTACAAAAATTCAAA
ATTTTCGGGTTTATTACAGGGACAGCAGAGATCCAGTTTGGACTAGTCCACACCCTAACTGACACACTCG
AGTTTACCACTCCCTATCAGTGATAGAGAAAAGTGAAAGTCGAGTTTACCACTCCCTATCAGTGATAGAG
AAAAGTGAAAGTCGAGTTTACCACTCCCTATCAGTGATAGAGAAAAGTGAAAGTCGAGTTTACCACTCCC
TATCAGTGATAGAGAAAAGTGAAAGTCGAGTTTACCACTCCCTATCAGTGATAGAGAAAAGTGAAAGTCG
AGTTTACCACTCCCTATCAGTGATAGAGAAAAGTGAAAGTCGAGTTTACCACTCCCTATCAGTGATAGAG
AAAAGTGAAAGTCGAGCTCGGTACCCGGGTCGAGGTAGGCATGTACGGTGGGAGGCCTATATAAGCAGAG
CTCGTTTAGTGAACCGTCAGATCGCCTGGAGACGCCATCCACGCTGTTTTGACCTCCATAGAAGACACCG
GGACCGATCCAGCCTGCGGCCACCACCGGTATGCCAGGAAGAGGTCCAAGAGCAAGAGAAAGTGATAAAG
CTAGACTCGCATTTTCCCACAAAGCTGGTGAGGATAACCAAGCCCTGGCTACTATGAATATGACTATTGG
TGGATTCTTCCTGCTGTCCGAGCCCGACGACCTCGGCGGACACGGACACCACAGTAACGATACAATGGGC
GACCTCCCTGAGCATCTCTTCGGTGCTCCTAACAGCCTCCTGAGCGACTCTCCCGATGCTAGTTCCACAA
TGGGAGCCGTTGCCGCTGCCGCAGCTGCTGCAGCTGCCGCCGCTGCTGCTGCCGCTCGGAACCAGAACAG
GCCTGGTCAGCTGCCACCTCGGAGTGCCAACGATCGCGTTAAGAGGCCTATGAACGCCTTCATGGTCTGG
AGCAGAGGACAGAGACGGAAAATGGCTCAGGAGAATCCCAAGATGCACAACAGCGAAATTTCTAAGCGGC
TGGGCGCAGAGTGGAAACTGCTGTCTGAGACAGAGAAAAGACCATTCATCGATGAAGCCAAAAGGCTCCG
GGCCCTGCACATGAAAGAGCACCCAGATTATAAGTATCGCCCAAGACGGAAGACCAAGCGGCCTGGAAGT
CCCACTAGAGCCACAACCAGAGGCCTGCTGGACGCAGCCGGTCCTGACATGCCACAATTCGCAATGCCAG
GAGCAGGGCCCAGTCTGAGAATGCCTTCCGGTCTGCTCCTGAGTCTCGGAGACGGCGCTGGAGCACCTCT
CCAGCTGTACGATGGGTCCATTGCTGCCGGAGGCCAGGAAGAGGCCGGACTGCGGCATGATGGAGGAGGG
AGCGTGCCAGACGGGAGCCTGGCTGATCCCTTTGGAAATGCTTGTAGCTACCCAGTGCTGGCACCTACCC
AGCCAAGTCTGGACCAGCCAGCCGCAGACCACATGCCAGCACCATTCGCACCAATGCCTCTCCTCCCACC
TCTGCCACCACTGCCCGCTCTGGATCGGGAACCATCTAGTGCTGCTAGAATGGCAGACGCTCTGCTCGCT
ACTTCCCTCGGGCTGCCCGAACTGAGTGTTGGAGACGTGGAAGATGTGCTCGGTGTCAGCGCTTGTGCTC
TCCCAGCTGACTTCACACTCGACCTCACTCTGAATCATCACCTGTCTATTACCTCTTGCCAGGGTCAGCT
CGTGCTCGATGACTTCAGCCAGTCTACCACATTCAGCCTGGCTAGGAATCAGAATGGGAGTGCATGAGTC
GACATCGATAGATCCTAATCAACCTCTGGATTACAAAATTTGTGAAAGATTGACTGGTATTCTTAACTAT
GTTGCTCCTTTTACGCTATGTGGATACGCTGCTTTAATGCCTTTGTATCATGCTATTGCTTCCCGTATGG
CTTTCATTTTCTCCTCCTTGTATAAATCCTGGTTGCTGTCTCTTTATGAGGAGTTGTGGCCCGTTGTCAG
GCAACGTGGCGTGGTGTGCACTGTGTTTGCTGACGCAACCCCCACTGGTTGGGGCATTGCCACCACCTGT
CAGCTCCTTTCCGGGACTTTCGCTTTCCCCCTCCCTATTGCCACGGCGGAACTCATCGCCGCCTGCCTTG
CCCGCTGCTGGACAGGGGCTCGGCTGTTGGGCACTGACAATTCCGTGGTGTTGTCGGGGAAATCATCGTC
CTTTCCTTGGCTGCTCGCCTGTGTTGCCACCTGGATTCTGCGCGGGACGTCCTTCTGCTACGTCCCTTCG
GCCCTCAATCCAGCGGACCTTCCTTCCCGCGGCCTGCTGCCGGCTCTGCGGCCTCTTCCGCGTCTTCGCC
TTCGCCCTCAGACGAGTCGGATCTCCCTTTGGGCCGCCTCCCCGCCTGGTACCTTTAAGACCAATGACTT
ACAAGGCAGCTGTAGATCTTAGCCACTTTTTAAAAGAAAAGGGGGGACTGGAAGGGCTAATTCACTCCCA
ACGAAGACAAGATCACCTGCAGGACAGGCGCGCCATAACTTCGTATAGCATACATTATACGAAGTTATCT
GCTTTTTGCTTGTACTGGGTCTCTCTGGTTAGACCAGATCTGAGCCTGGGAGCTCTCTGGCTAACTAGGG
AACCCACTGCTTAAGCCTCAATAAAGCTTGCCTTGAGTGCTTCAAGTAGTGTGTGCCCGTCTGTTGTGTG
ACTCTGGTAACTAGAGATCCCTCAGACCCTTTTAGTCAGTGTGGAAAATCTCTAGCACCCGGGCGATTAA
GGAAAGGGCTAGATCATTCTTGAAGACGAAAGGGCCTCGTGATACGCCTATTTTTATAGGTTAATGTCAT
GATAATAATGGTTTCTTAGACGTCAGGTGGCACTTTTCGGGGAAATGTGCGCGGAACCCCTATTTGTTTA
TTTTTCTAAATACATTCAAATATGTATCCGCTCATGAGACAATAACCCTGATAAATGCTTCAATAATATT
GAAAAAGGAAGAGTATGAGTATTCAACATTTCCGTGTCGCCCTTATTCCCTTTTTTGCGGCATTTTGCCT
TCCTGTTTTTGCTCACCCAGAAACGCTGGTGAAAGTAAAAGATGCTGAAGATCAGTTGGGTGCACGAGTG
GGTTACATCGAACTGGATCTCAACAGCGGTAAGATCCTTGAGAGTTTTCGCCCCGAAGAACGTTTTCCAA
TGATGAGCACTTTTAAAGTTCTGCTATGTGGCGCGGTATTATCCCGTGTTGACGCCGGGCAAGAGCAACT
CGGTCGCCGCATACACTATTCTCAGAATGACTTGGTTGAGTACTCACCAGTCACAGAAAAGCATCTTACG
GATGGCATGACAGTAAGAGAATTATGCAGTGCTGCCATAACCATGAGTGATAACACTGCGGCCAACTTAC
TTCTGACAACGATCGGAGGACCGAAGGAGCTAACCGCTTTTTTGCACAACATGGGGGATCATGTAACTCG
CCTTGATCGTTGGGAACCGGAGCTGAATGAAGCCATACCAAACGACGAGCGTGACACCACGATGCCTGTA
GCAATGGCAACAACGTTGCGCAAACTATTAACTGGCGAACTACTTACTCTAGCTTCCCGGCAACAATTAA
TAGACTGGATGGAGGCGGATAAAGTTGCAGGACCACTTCTGCGCTCGGCCCTTCCGGCTGGCTGGTTTAT
TGCTGATAAATCTGGAGCCGGTGAGCGTGGGTCTCGCGGTATCATTGCAGCACTGGGGCCAGATGGTAAG
CCCTCCCGTATCGTAGTTATCTACACGACGGGGAGTCAGGCAACTATGGATGAACGAAATAGACAGATCG
CTGAGATAGGTGCCTCACTGATTAAGCATTGGTAACTGTCAGACCAAGTTTACTCATATATACTTTAGAT
TGATTTAAAACTTCATTTTTAATTTAAAAGGATCTAGGTGAAGATCCTTTTTGATAATCTCATGACCAAA
ATCCCTTAACGTGAGTTTTCGTTCCACTGAGCGTCAGACCCCGTAGAAAAGATCAAAGGATCTTCTTGAG
ATCCTTTTTTTCTGCGCGTAATCTGCTGCTTGCAAACAAAAAAACCACCGCTACCAGCGGTGGTTTGTTT
GCCGGATCAAGAGCTACCAACTCTTTTTCCGAAGGTAACTGGCTTCAGCAGAGCGCAGATACCAAATACT
GTTCTTCTAGTGTAGCCGTAGTTAGGCCACCACTTCAAGAACTCTGTAGCACCGCCTACATACCTCGCTC
TGCTAATCCTGTTACCAGTGGCTGCTGCCAGTGGCGATAAGTCGTGTCTTACCGGGTTGGACTCAAGACG
ATAGTTACCGGATAAGGCGCAGCGGTCGGGCTGAACGGGGGGTTCGTGCACACAGCCCAGCTTGGAGCGA
ACGACCTACACCGAACTGAGATACCTACAGCGTGAGCTATGAGAAAGCGCCACGCTTCCCGAAGGGAGAA
AGGCGGACAGGTATCCGGTAAGCGGCAGGGTCGGAACAGGAGAGCGCACGAGGGAGCTTCCAGGGGGAAA
CGCCTGGTATCTTTATAGTCCTGTCGGGTTTCGCCACCTCTGACTTGAGCGTCGATTTTTGTGATGCTCG
TCAGGGGGGCGGAGCCTATGGAAAAACGCCAGCAACGCGGCCTTTTTACGGTTCCTGGCCTTTTGCTGGC
CTTTTGCTCACATGTTCTTTCCTGCGTTATCCCCTGATTCTGTGGATAACCGTATTACCGCCTTTGAGTG
AGCTGATACCGCTCGCCGCAGCCGAACGACCGAGCGCAGCGAGTCAGTGAGCGAGGAAGCGGAAGAGCGC
CCAATACGCAAACCGCCTCTCCCCGCGCGTTGGCCGATTCATTAATGCAGCAAGCTCATGGCTGACTAAT
TTTTTTTATTTATGCAGAGGCCGAGGCCGCCTCGGCCTCTGAGCTATTCCAGAAGTAGTGAGGAGGCTTT
TTTGGAGGCCTAGGCTTTTGCAAAAAGCTCCCCGTGGCACGACAGGTTTCCCGACTGGAAAGCGGGCAGT
GAGCGCAACGCAATTAATGTGAGTTAGCTCACTCATTAGGCACCCCAGGCTTTACACTTTATGCTTCCGG
CTCGTATGTTGTGTGGAATTGTGAGCGGATAACAATTTCACACAGGAAACAGCTATGACATGATTACGAA
TTTCACAAATAAAGCATTTTTTTCACTGCATTCTAGTTGTGGTTTGTCCAAACTCATCAATGTATCTTAT
CATGTCTGGATCAACTGGATAACTCAAGCTAACCAAAATCATCCCAAACTTCCCACCCCATACCCTATTA
CCACTGCCAATTACCTGTGGTTTCATTTACTCTAAACCTGTGATTCCTCTGAATTATTTTCATTTTAAAG
AAATTGTATTTGTTAAATATGTACTACAAACTTAGTAGT
Features (pLannotate 1.2.2; 27 found; start..end, strand, type, name):
    377..634     +  LTR            5' LTR (truncated): truncated 5' long terminal repeat (LTR) from HIV-1
    681..806     +  misc_feature   HIV-1 Ψ: packaging signal of human immunodeficiency virus type 1
    790..1128    +  CDS            HIV-1 gag (fragment): gag protein from human immunodeficiency virus 1; gag
   1303..1536    +  misc_feature   RRE: The Rev response element (RRE) of HIV-1 allows for Rev-dependent mRNA export from the nucleus to the cytoplasm.
   1913..2013    +  CDS            Rev (fragment): human immunodeficiency virus 1 (HIV-1) Rev protein; rev; enhances nuclear export of unspliced and incompletely spliced viral mRNAs
   2058..2175    +  misc_feature   cPPT/CTS: central polypurine tract and central termination sequence of HIV-1
   2217..2237    -  promoter       SV40 promoter (fragment): SV40 enhancer and early promoter
   2251..2521    +  protein_bind   tetracycline response element: contains seven copies of the tetracycline operator tetO tetracycline repressor TetR
   2532..2549    +  misc_feature   MCS (fragment): pUC18/19 multiple cloning site
   2549..2616    +  promoter       tight TRE promoter (fragment): Tet-responsive promoter PTight, consisting of seven tet operator sequences followed by the minimal CMV promoter
   2997..3440    +  CDS            sox2 (fragment): SOX2_XENLA - Experimental evidence at protein level: Swiss-Prot protein existence level 1. Transcriptional activator (By similarity). Functions as a switch in neuronal development, participating in the differentiation of embryonic neuroectodermal cells into neural tissues by making the ectodermal cells responsive to FGF-neuralizing signals. Downstream SRRT target that mediates the promotion of neural stem cell self-renewal (By similarity). From Xenopus laevis (African clawed frog).
   3937..4525    +  misc_feature   WPRE: woodchuck hepatitis virus posttranscriptional regulatory element
   4578..4597    +  misc_feature   cPPT/CTS (fragment): central polypurine tract and central termination sequence of HIV-1
   4599..4634    +  LTR            3' LTR (ΔU3) (fragment): self-inactivating 3' long terminal repeat (LTR) from HIV-1
   4655..4688    +  protein_bind   loxP: Cre-mediated recombination occurs in the 8-bp core sequence (GCATACAT). Cre recombinase
   4707..4887    +  LTR            5' LTR (truncated): truncated 5' long terminal repeat (LTR) from HIV-1
   5020..5124    +  promoter       AmpR promoter: bla
   5125..5985    +  CDS            AmpR: β-lactamase; bla; confers resistance to ampicillin, carbenicillin, and related antibiotics
   6156..6744    +  rep_origin     ori: high-copy-number ColE1/pMB1/pBR322/pUC origin of replication
   6927..6981    +  CDS            lacI (fragment): lac repressor; lacI; The lac repressor binds to the lac operator to inhibit transcription in E. coli. This inhibition can be relieved by adding lactose or isopropyl-β-D-thiogalactopyranoside (IPTG).
   6987..7080    +  rep_origin     SV40 ori (fragment): SV40 origin of replication
   7105..7142    +  CDS            lacI (fragment): lac repressor; lacI; The lac repressor binds to the lac operator to inhibit transcription in E. coli. This inhibition can be relieved by adding lactose or isopropyl-β-D-thiogalactopyranoside (IPTG).
   7155..7176    +  protein_bind   CAP binding site: CAP binding activates transcription in the presence of cAMP. E. coli catabolite activator protein
   7191..7221    +  promoter       lac promoter: promoter for the E. coli lac operon
   7229..7245    +  protein_bind   lac operator: The lac repressor binds to the lac operator to inhibit transcription in E. coli. This inhibition can be relieved by adding lactose or isopropyl-β-D-thiogalactopyranoside (IPTG). lac repressor encoded by lacI
   7279..7362    +  polyA_signal   SV40 poly(A) signal (fragment): SV40 polyadenylation signal
   7529..329     +  CDS            nef (fragment) (across the origin): NEF_HV1BR - Experimental evidence at protein level: Swiss-Prot protein existence level 1. Extracellular Nef protein targets CD4(+) T-lymphocytes for apoptosis by interacting with CXCR4 surface receptors (PubMed:14990729). From Human immunodeficiency virus type 1 group M subtype B (isolate BRU/LAI) (HIV-1).
