[The description below was written by a language model from this plasmid's Addgene catalogue record and pLannotate feature annotations shown in this document.]
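Description:
pHAGE2-TetO-Salhel-II-Sox2HMG is a 7.5 kb HIV-1-derived lentiviral transfer plasmid built on the pHAGE2-TetO backbone, intended for producing lentivirus that delivers a tetracycline-regulated transgene into mammalian cells. In bacteria it is maintained through a high-copy ColE1/pUC-type origin and selected with ampicillin via the β-lactamase gene. A recombination-limiting E. coli strain is listed for propagation, as is common for plasmids carrying repeated LTRs.

The viral portion carries a truncated 5' LTR, the Ψ packaging signal with an adjoining gag fragment, the Rev response element for Rev-dependent nuclear export of the genomic RNA, and a cPPT/CTS that aids nuclear import of the reverse-transcribed genome. Downstream, seven tet operator copies joined to a minimal CMV promoter form a Tet-responsive promoter, so expression depends on a tetracycline-controlled transactivator supplied separately; none is annotated on this plasmid. The insert, made by gene synthesis, is a chimeric coding sequence in which the mouse Sox2 HMG DNA-binding domain is flanked by the N- and C-terminal regions of Salhel-II. The automated annotation recognises only the central part, matching it by homology to a frog Sox2 entry, which is consistent with the conserved HMG box rather than indicating a Xenopus origin. A WPRE follows to enhance transcript stability and expression, and the self-inactivating ΔU3 3' LTR contains a loxP site, which would be copied to both LTRs on integration and so permit Cre-mediated excision of the provirus. No tag, reporter or mammalian selection marker is annotated.

According to the record, the plasmid serves to express this chimeric Sox factor in mammalian cells, and the associated study concerns the evolutionary origins of Sox and POU transcription factors.
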