Addgene plasmid #231534: pHAGE2-TetO-Salhel-II-Sox2HMG
Purpose: Expresses chimeric Sox2 HMG in mammalian cells, for lentivirus generation
Depositing lab: Ralf Jauch. Depositing organization: University of Hong Kong. Publication: The emergence of Sox and POU transcription factors predates the origins of animal stem cells. Gao Y, Tan DS, Girbig M, Hu H, Zhou X, Xie Q, Yeung SW, Lee KS, Ho SY, Cojocaru V, Yan J, Hochberg GKA, de Mendoza A, Jauch R. Nat Commun. 2024 Nov 14;15(1):9868. doi: 10.1038/s41467-024-54152-x. PubMed 39543096.
Backbone
  Vector backbone: pHAGE2-TetO
  Vector type: Lentiviral
Growth in bacteria
  Bacterial resistance: Ampicillin, 100 μg/mL
  Growth temperature: 37°C
  Growth strain: NEB Stable
  Copy number: High Copy
Gene/Insert
  Gene/Insert name: mSox2 HMG flanked with N- and C-termini of Salhel-II
  Species: Chimera
  Cloning method: Gene Synthesis
Terms and licenses: Academic/Nonprofit Terms; Industry Terms: Not Available to Industry
How to cite: pHAGE2-TetO-Salhel-II-Sox2HMG was a gift from Ralf Jauch (Addgene plasmid # 231534 ; http://n2t.net/addgene:231534 ; RRID:Addgene_231534)
